>Addgene plasmid #39515 | pSG5-H-Ras_V12-C40 | addgene partial sequence | sequence record 51077 | pCAG-f 5'-GCAACGTGCTGGTTATTGTG-3'
GTATCGACTCACTATAGGGCGAATTCCCGATCTATGACCGAATACAAGCTTGTTGTTGTTGGCGCCGTCG
GTGTGGGCAAGAGTGCGCTGACCATCCAGCTGATCCAGAACCATTTTGTGGACGAATACGACCCCACTAT
AGAGGATTCCTGCAGGAAGCAGGTGGTCATTGATGGGGAGACGTGCCTGTTGGACATCCTGGATACCGCC
GGCCAGGAGGAGTACAGCGCCATGCGGGACCAGTACATGCGCACCGGGGAGGGCTTCCTGTGTGTGTTTG
CCATCAACAACACCAAGTCTTTTGAGGACATCCACCAGTACAGGGAGCAGATCAAACGGGTGAAGGACTC
GGATGACGTGCCCATGGTGCTGGTGGGGAACAAGTGTGACCTGGCTGCACGCACTGTGGAATCTCGGCAG
GCTCAGGACCTCGCCCGAAGCTACGGCATCCCCTACATCGAGACCTCGGCCAAGACCCGGCAGGGAGTGG
AGGATGCCTTCTACACGTTGGTGCGTGAGATCCGGCAGCACAAGCTGCGGAAGCTGAACCCTCCTGATGA
GAGTGGCCCCGGCTGCATGAGCTGCAAGTGTGTGCTCTCCTGACGCAGCACAAGCTCAGGACATGGAGGT
GCCGGATGCAGGAAGGAGGTGCAGACGGAAGGAGGAGGAAGGAAGGCAGGAAGCAAGGAAGGAAGGAAGG
GCTGCTGGAGCCCAGTCACCCCGGGACCGTGGGCCGAGGTGACTGCAGACCCTCCCAGGGAGGCTGTGCA
CAGACTGTCTTGAACATCCCAAATGCCACCGGAACCCCAGCCCTTAGCTCCCCTCCCAGGCCTCTGTGGG
CCCTTGTCGGGCACAGATGGGATCACAGTAATTATGATGTCTGAAAAAAG
