[The description below was written by a language model from this plasmid's Addgene catalogue record.]
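Description:
pSG5-H-Ras_V12-C40 is a eukaryotic expression plasmid built on the commercial pSG5 backbone, carrying a doubly mutated human HRAS coding sequence. It is maintained in E. coli as a high-copy plasmid under ampicillin selection. The record gives no feature table and does not list the promoter or other regulatory elements. pSG5 is generally known as a transient mammalian expression vector that drives inserts from the SV40 early promoter, with a beta-globin intron and an SV40 polyadenylation signal. It also has a T7 promoter for in vitro transcription. These details come from general knowledge of the backbone rather than from this entry. No mammalian selection marker, epitope tag or reporter is recorded.

The insert was cloned into a single EcoRI site that is retained at both ends, so it can be excised with that one enzyme, although the cloning itself was not directional. It encodes H-Ras with two substitutions. G12V is the classic oncogenic change that impairs GTP hydrolysis and locks Ras in its active, GTP-bound state. Y40C lies in the effector-binding loop and is one of the well-known "effector domain" mutations that restrict which downstream partners activated Ras can engage. The V12 C40 combination is widely described as retaining interaction with phosphoinositide 3-kinase while losing coupling to Raf and other effectors. This fits the associated publication, which examines the role of PI 3-kinase in Ras-driven transformation and control of the actin cytoskeleton. The plasmid is therefore typically used in transfected mammalian cells to separate PI 3-kinase-dependent Ras outputs from those of other effector pathways.
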