Addgene plasmid #39515: pSG5-H-Ras_V12-C40
Depositing lab: Julian Downward. Depositing organization: Cancer Research UK. Publication: Role of phosphoinositide 3-OH kinase in cell transformation and control of the actin cytoskeleton by Ras. Rodriguez-Viciana P, Warne PH, Khwaja A, Marte BM, Pappin D, Das P, Waterfield MD, Ridley A, Downward J. Cell. 1997 May 2;89(3):457-67. 10.1016/S0092-8674(00)80226-3 PubMed 9150145.
Backbone
  Vector backbone: pSG5
  Backbone manufacturer: Stratagene
  Vector type: Eukaryotic
Growth in bacteria
  Bacterial resistance: Ampicillin, 100 μg/mL
  Growth temperature: 37°C
  Growth strain: DH5alpha
  Copy number: High Copy
Gene/Insert
  Gene/Insert name: HRAS V12 C40
  Species: H. sapiens (human)
  Mutation: G12V and Y40C
  Entrez Gene: HRAS (a.k.a. C-BAS/HAS, C-H-RAS, C-HA-RAS1, CTLO, H-RASIDX, HAMSV, HRAS1, RASH1, p21ras)
  Cloning method: Restriction Enzyme; 5′ cloning site EcoRI (not destroyed); 3′ cloning site EcoRI (not destroyed)
  Sequencing primers: 5′ CAG-F
Terms and licenses: Academic/Nonprofit Terms; Industry Terms: Not Available to Industry
How to cite: pSG5-H-Ras_V12-C40 was a gift from Julian Downward (Addgene plasmid # 39515 ; http://n2t.net/addgene:39515 ; RRID:Addgene_39515)
